>Addgene plasmid #240233 | pMT-Myc-BirA*G3 | addgene full sequence | sequence record 481863 | Addgene NGS Result
CCCGCGTTGCAGGCCATGCTGTCCAGGCAGGTAGATGACGACCATCAGGGACAGCTTCAAGGATCGCTCG
CGGCTCTTACCAGCCTAACTTCGATCATTGGACCGCTGATCGTCACGGCGATTTATGCCGCCTCGGCGAG
CACATGGAACGGGTTGGCATGGATTGTAGGCGCCGCCCTATACCTTGTCTGCCTCCCCGCGTTGCGTCGC
GGTGCATGGAGCCGGGCCACCTCGACCTGAATGGAAGCCGGCGGCACCTCGCTAACGGATTCACCACTCC
AAGAATTGGAGCCAATCAATTCTTGCGGAGAACTGTGAATGCGCAAACCAACCCTTGGCAGAACATATCC
ATCGCGTCCGCCATCTCCAGCAGCCGCACGCGGCGCATCTCGGGCAGCGTTGGGTCCTGGCCACGGGTGC
GCATGATCGTGCTCCTGTCGTTGAGGACCCGGCTAGGCTGGCGGGGTTGCCTTACTGGTTAGCAGAATGA
ATCACCGATACGCGAGCGAACGTGAAGCGACTGCTGCTGCAAAACGTCTGCGACCTGAGCAACAACATGA
ATGGTCTTCGGTTTCCGTGTTTCGTAAAGTCTGGAAACGCGGAAGTCAGCGCTCTTCCGCTTCCTCGCTC
ACTGACTCGCTGCGCTCGGTCGTTCGGCTGCGGCGAGCGGTATCAGCTCACTCAAAGGCGGTAATACGGT
TATCCACAGAATCAGGGGATAACGCAGGAAAGAACATGTGAGCAAAAGGCCAGCAAAAGGCCAGGAACCG
TAAAAAGGCCGCGTTGCTGGCGTTTTTCCATAGGCTCCGCCCCCCTGACGAGCATCACAAAAATCGACGC
TCAAGTCAGAGGTGGCGAAACCCGACAGGACTATAAAGATACCAGGCGTTTCCCCCTGGAAGCTCCCTCG
TGCGCTCTCCTGTTCCGACCCTGCCGCTTACCGGATACCTGTCCGCCTTTCTCCCTTCGGGAAGCGTGGC
GCTTTCTCATAGCTCACGCTGTAGGTATCTCAGTTCGGTGTAGGTCGTTCGCTCCAAGCTGGGCTGTGTG
CACGAACCCCCCGTTCAGCCCGACCGCTGCGCCTTATCCGGTAACTATCGTCTTGAGTCCAACCCGGTAA
GACACGACTTATCGCCACTGGCAGCAGCCACTGGTAACAGGATTAGCAGAGCGAGGTATGTAGGCGGTGC
TACAGAGTTCTTGAAGTGGTGGCCTAACTACGGCTACACTAGAAGGACAGTATTTGGTATCTGCGCTCTG
CTGAAGCCAGTTACCTTCGGAAAAAGAGTTGGTAGCTCTTGATCCGGCAAACAAACCACCGCTGGTAGCG
GTGGTTTTTTTGTTTGCAAGCAGCAGATTACGCGCAGAAAAAAAGGATCTCAAGAAGATCCTTTGATCTT
TTCTACGGGGTCTGACGCTCAGTGGAACGAAAACTCACGTTAAGGGATTTTGGTCATGAGATTATCAAAA
AGGATCTTCACCTAGATCCTTTTAAATTAAAAATGAAGTTTTAAATCAATCTAAAGTATATATGAGTAAA
CTTGGTCTGACAGTTACCAATGCTTAATCAGTGAGGCACCTATCTCAGCGATCTGTCTATTTCGTTCATC
CATAGTTGCCTGACTCCCCGTCGTGTAGATAACTACGATACGGGAGGGCTTACCATCTGGCCCCAGTGCT
GCAATGATACCGCGAGACCCACGCTCACCGGCTCCAGATTTATCAGCAATAAACCAGCCAGCCGGAAGGG
CCGAGCGCAGAAGTGGTCCTGCAACTTTATCCGCCTCCATCCAGTCTATTAATTGTTGCCGGGAAGCTAG
AGTAAGTAGTTCGCCAGTTAATAGTTTGCGCAACGTTGTTGCCATTGCTGCAGGCATCGTGGTGTCACGC
TCGTCGTTTGGTATGGCTTCATTCAGCTCCGGTTCCCAACGATCAAGGCGAGTTACATGATCCCCCATGT
TGTGCAAAAAAGCGGTTAGCTCCTTCGGTCCTCCGATCGTTGTCAGAAGTAAGTTGGCCGCAGTGTTATC
ACTCATGGTTATGGCAGCACTGCATAATTCTCTTACTGTCATGCCATCCGTAAGATGCTTTTCTGTGACT
GGTGAGTACTCAACCAAGTCATTCTGAGAATAGTGTATGCGGCGACCGAGTTGCTCTTGCCCGGCGTCAA
CACGGGATAATACCGCGCCACATAGCAGAACTTTAAAAGTGCTCATCATTGGAAAACGTTCTTCGGGGCG
AAAACTCTCAAGGATCTTACCGCTGTTGAGATCCAGTTCGATGTAACCCACTCGTGCACCCAACTGATCT
TCAGCATCTTTTACTTTCACCAGCGTTTCTGGGTGAGCAAAAACAGGAAGGCAAAATGCCGCAAAAAAGG
GAATAAGGGCGACACGGAAATGTTGAATACTCATACTCTTCCTTTTTCAATATTATTGAAGCATTTATCA
GGGTTATTGTCTCATGAGCGGATACATATTTGAATGTATTTAGAAAAATAAACAAATAGGGGTTCCGCGC
ACATTTCCCCGAAAAGTGCCACCTGACGTCTAAGAAACCATTATTATCATGACATTAACCTATAAAAATA
GGCGTATCACGAGGCCCTTTCGTCTTCAAGAATTCACATTTGTACGAATTTTTTTTTTATCAAAAGTTCG
AGTTTTTCACCAATTTCCTCATCAACCGAGCAAGGCAAACGGCTTTGAATAATATGGTGTTATATATACA
TATATCAAATCGCTGCTGACTGCGTGATTGATGGCCCCAAGATTACATATTATCGAATCAGGATTCAGAA
GGAGATCAATGTCAAATGCGGACAGGAACATGAAAGACGCCTGTTATGCGCAATTAAAAATTTGGGTTTA
ATTGCTGTGGAAACTGTTGTTGGCGGCATCTTAAGTTCCTGTTTAACAACATCAACTACTTATGTACGTA
GAAGCGTTTAAGCCATTTGCATACAGATGAGAACTGGCTTTTGTGCTAATCAGTCAAGATGACTCCGATG
ATGATGACTCATTACCTGACCAGTTTTCGCTGCTTTCTTTTCAACAACTACTTGTATATGTATTGTATCC
AATAGCAATACATTGAATTTCCATGGTCTAGTCACGTATTATCATTTAATTGACACCAAGTCGTGTTATT
GTTGAGCTATCGAGTTCAGCTCAAACATTTCTTATTCCCATGAATAAGCCGGCAAAAATATGCAATCTAT
GAAAGTTAATATAAGCAAACCTTACTTTGACTCAATACCAATGCACTTTGTGTCGATAGGTTCACGCAAT
TGAGGCGATTATTCCGATAACCCAAGCGATTGACTGTTCCCGTTTCGATTCCAATTGAAATTTGGAAATG
TACAATAGTTTTGCTATATGCTGTCAAGTACGCTCTTATCTTCTCTGGGTTTTCTTCAGAGTTTCGAAAC
GCTTCTTCTTTTTTTTGTTTTTTTTTTTTTGGAATCTCGTATTTTGGAAGGGGCTCCCCTCTGGAATTTG
TTACACTGTCGTTATCATTGCGAACAAGCGGCCCGAAGCTATCAGCGACTTTAACATTTACAATGCACTT
TTTTACGACCAATTAAATGTACATTTTCCTTTCTTCGCCCGTTGATAAGCGAACGCGATGTGGCGCAGGC
AATGTGTTGCTCTTGCGACACAAACGCAATCAAAATGGATTCAATTTCGCTTTTTCCCAGTGAAACGAAG
AACGAACCGACCATCATGATATGCTCCTCTGCATGTTGCGTATTGAATCAATGACAATTTCAATTAAGCC
GCCCGTTCGTCATGCGTTTTCGTGCGCTTCGAAATGCTGATAACGCTGCTGTCCTCCAACTGCTTTGCAT
GTGGACACAATTCCATTTATTTAATTCTTTTATTTGGATCGGTTAAATTAAAAAGCGCCTTGTTACGCAT
TTAACGTTGTTTCCGGTGCGTGGTGGTTTCATGCTTCTGGGAACGGCAAATGGGTTTAGGATTGGGAACC
CCTCATCATCTGTTGGAATATACTATTCAACCTACAAAAGTAACGTTAAACAACACTACTTTATATTTGA
TATGAATGGCCACACCTTTTATGCCATAAAACATATTGTAAGAGAATACCACTCTTTTTATTCCTTCTTT
CCTTCTTGTACGTTTTTTGCTGTAAGTAGGTCGTGGTGCTGGTGTTGCAGTTGAAATAACTTAAAATATA
AATCATAAAACTCAAACATAAACTTGACTATTTATTTATTTATTAAGAAAGGAAATATAAATTATAAATT
ACAACAGGTTATGGACCTGCAGCCAAGCTTGGCGCTCGTCCGGGGGCAATGAGATATGAAAAAGCCTGAA
CTCACCGCGACGTCTGTCGAGAAGTTTCTGATCGAAAAGTTCGACAGCGTCTCCGACCTGATGCAGCTCT
CGGAGGGCGAAGAATCTCGTGCTTTCAGCTTCGATGTAGGAGGGCGTGGATATGTCCTGCGGGTAAATAG
CTGCGCCGATGGTTTCTACAAAGATCGTTATGTTTATCGGCACTTTGCATCGGCCGCGCTCCCGATTCCG
GAAGTGCTTGACATTGGGGAATTCAGCGAGAGCCTGACCTATTGCATCTCCCGCCGTGCACAGGGTGTCA
CGTTGCAAGACCTGCCTGAAACCGAACTGCCCGCTGTTCTGCAGCCGGTCGCGGAGGCCATGGATGCGAT
CGCTGCGGCCGATCTTAGCCAGACGAGCGGGTTCGGCCCATTCGGACCGCAAGGAATCGGTCAATACACT
ACATGGCGTGATTTCATATGCGCGATTGCTGATCCCCATGTGTATCACTGGCAAACTGTGATGGACGACA
CCGTCAGTGCGTCCGTCGCGCAGGCTCTCGATGAGCTGATGCTTTGGGCCGAGGACTGCCCCGAAGTCCG
GCACCTCGTGCACGCGGATTTCGGCTCCAACAATGTCCTGACGGACAATGGCCGCATAACAGCGGTCATT
GACTGGAGCGAGGCGATGTTCGGGGATTCCCAATACGAGGTCGCCAACATCTTCTTCTGGAGGCCGTGGT
TGGCTTGTATGGAGCAGCAGACGCGCTACTTCGAGCGGAGGCATCCGGAGCTTGCAGGATCGCCGCGGCT
CCGGGCGTATATGCTCCGCATTGGTCTTGACCAACTCTATCAGAGCTTGGTTGACGGCAATTTCGATGAT
GCAGCTTGGGCGCAGGGTCGATGCGACGCAATCGTCCGATCCGGAGCCGGGACTGTCGGGCGTACACAAA
TCGCCCGCAGAAGCGCGGCCGTCTGGACCGATGGCTGTGTAGAAGTACTCGCCGATAGTGGAAACCGACG
CCCCAGCACTCGTCCGAGGGCAAAGGAATAGAGTAGATGCCGACCGAACAAGAGCTGATTTCGAGAACGC
CTCAGCCAGCAACTCGCGCGAGCCTAGCAAGGCAAATGCGAGAGAACGGCCTTACGCTTGGTGGCACAGT
TCTCGTCCACAGTTCGCTAAGCTCGCTCGGCTGGGTCGCGGGAGGGCCGGTCGCAGTGATTCAGGCCCTT
CTGGATTGTGTTGGTCCCCAGGGCACGATTGTCATGCCCACGCACTCGGGTGATCTGACTGATCCCGCAG
ATTGGAGATCGCCGCCCGTGCCTGCCGATTGGGTGCAGATCTTTGTGAAGGAACCTTACTTCTGTGGTGT
GACATAATTGGACAAACTACCTACAGAGATTTAAAGCTCTAAGGTAAATATAAAATTTTTAAGTGTATAA
TGTGTTAAACTACTGATTCTAATTGTTTGTGTATTTTAGATTCCAACCTATGGAACTGATGAATGGGAGC
AGTGGTGGAATGCCTTTAATGAGGAAAACCTGTTTTGCTCAGAAGAAATGCCATCTAGTGATGATGAGGC
TACTGCTGACTCTCAACATTCTACTCCTCCAAAAAAGAAGAGAAAGGTAGAAGACCCCAAGGACTTTCCT
TCAGAATTGCTAAGTTTTTTGAGTCATGCTGTGTTTAGTAATAGAACTCTTGCTTGCTTTGCTATTTACA
CCACAAAGGAAAAAGCTGCACTGCTATACAAGAAAATTATGGAAAAATATTCTGTAACCTTTATAAGTAG
GCATAACAGTTATAATCATAACATACTGTTTTTTCTTACTCCACACAGGCATAGAGTGTCTGCTATTAAT
AACTATGCTCAAAAATTGTGTACCTTTAGCTTTTTAATTTGTAAAGGGGTTAATAAGGAATATTTGATGT
ATAGTGCCTTGACTAGAGATCATAATCAGCCATACCACATTTGTAGAGGTTTTACTTGCTTTAAAAAACC
TCCCACACCTCCCCCTGAACCTGAAACATAAAATGAATGCAATTGTTGTTGTTAACTTGTTTATTGCAGC
TTATAATGGTTACAAATAAAGCAATAGCATCACAAATTTCACAAATAAAGCATTTTTTTCACTGCATTCT
AGTTGTGGTTTGTCCAAACTCATCAATGTATCTTATCATGTCTGGATCAATTCGTTGCAGGACAGGATGT
GGTGCCCGATGTGACTAGCTCTTTGCTGCAGGCCGTCCTATCCTCTGGTTCCGATAAGAGACCCAGAACT
CCGGCCCCCCACCGCCCACCGCCACCCCCATACATATGTGGTACGCAAGTAAGAGTGCCTGCGCATGCCC
CATGTGCCCCACCAAGAGCTTTGCATCCCATACAAGTCCCCAAAGTGGAGAACCGAACCAATTCTTCGCG
GGCAGAACAAAAGCTTCTGCACACGTCTCCACTCGAATTTGGAGCCGGCCGGCGTGTGCAAAAGAGGTGA
ATCGAACGAAAGACCCGTGTGTAAAGCCGCGTTTCCAAAATGTATAAAACCGAGAGCATCTGGCCAATGT
GCATCAGTTGTGGTCAGCAGCAAAATCAAGTGAATCATCTCAGTGCAACTAAAGGGGGGATCTCGAGGGA
TCCGATATCAACAAGTTTGTACAAAAAAGCAGGCTCCGCGGCCGCCCCCTTCACCATGGAACAAAAGCTT
ATTTCTGAAGAGGACTTGGCTAGCAAAGACAATACTGTGCCTCTGAAGCTGATCGCTCTCCTGGCTAATG
GCGAGTTCCATAGTGGCGAACAGCTGGGAGAAACCCTGGGCATGTCCAGGGCCGCTATCAACAAGCACAT
TCAGACTCTGCGCGACTGGGGCGTGGACGTGTTCACCGTGCCCGGAAAGGGCTACTCTCTGCCCGAGCCT
ATCCCGCTGCTGAACGCTAAACAGATTCTGGGACAGCTGGACGGCGGGAGCGTGGCAGTCCTGCCTGTGG
TCGACTCCACCAATCAGTACCTGCTGGATCGAATCGGCGAGCTGAAGAGTGGGGATGCTTGCATTGCAGA
ATATCAGCAGGCAGGGAGAGGAAGCAGAGGGAGGAAATGGTTCTCTCCTTTTGGAGCTAACCTGTACCTG
AGTATGTTTTGGCGCCTGAAGCGGGGACCAGCAGCAATCGGCCTGGGCCCGGTCATCGGAATTGTCATGG
CAGAAGCGCTGCGAAAGCTGGGAGCAGACAAGGTGCGAGTCAAATGGCCCAATGACCTGTATCTGCAGGA
TAGAAAGCTGGCAGGCATCCTGGTGGAGCTGGCCGGAAAAACAGGCGATGCTGCACAGATCGTCATTGGC
GCCGGGATTAACGTGGCTATGAGGCGCGTGGAGGAAAGCGTGGTCAATCAGGGCTGGATCACACTGCAGG
AAGCAGGGATTAACCTGGACAGGAATACTCTGGCCGCTATGCTGATCCGAGAGCTGCGGGCAGCCCTGGA
ACTGTTCGAGCAGGAAGGCCTGGCTCCATATCTGTCACGGTGGGAGAAGCTGGATAACTTCATCAATAGA
CCCGTGAAGCTGATCATTGGGGACAAAGAGATTTTCGGGATTAGCCGGGGGATTGATAAACAGGGAGCCC
TGCTGCTGGAACAGGACGGAGTTATCAAACCCTGGATGGGCGGAGAAATCAGTCTGCGGTCTGCCGAAAA
GTAATAGAAGGGTGGGCGCGCCGACCCAGCTTTCTTGTACAAAGTGGTTGATATCACTAGTTCTAGTCGA
CCATGAAGATCAAGATCATTGCCCCGCCAGAGCGCAAGTACTCTGTCTGGATCGGTGGCTCCATCCTGGC
TTCGCTGTCCACCTTCCAGCAGATGTGGATCTCCAAGCAGGAGTACGACGAGTCCGGCCCCTCCATTGTG
CACCGCAAGTGCTTCTAAGAAGGATCGCTTGTCTGGGCAAGAGGATCAGGATCGGGATGGTCTTGATTCT
GCTGGAGGAGGAGGAGGAGAAGTCGAGGAAGCAGCAGCGAAAGTGCAAGTGCGAGTGGTGGAAGTTTGGA
GTGCAGCACAACAAAATCAACAACAACACCAACTACAAGATGAAAAGAGCGGAACCACCTGCACACCATC
ATCACTATCATCATCGTTTTGGGCGCATGTTGTGTGGTTCCAGCGTATTAATATAATTAATTTATTCCAC
ATGAGATATGATATGATATACTATGTATTTTTTGTTTTTTTTTTATTTGTAAACCTTTAATATAACAAGA
ACTACAAAAAATGAAAATGAGCGAAAATGCATATTCTGCCATTCCACACACACACCAACAACACCCAACA
CACGCACACCCACAAGCTTACACACACACATTCGCGGCATGACAAGGACATCAAGATAAAGAAGAACTTA
AAGAAGATATTTCCCAAAGCGCAAAAAGAACACACACACATTGCAAAACACAAACAACACACTAGCGTTT
TGTACAATTCGTCAGCAACCTTATGTATTATTTTTTAATTATGATGTAATTATAAACAAAGTGAAACAAA
AATATGAAAACAAAAAGGAAAATCAAATCTGTCTTCTCTTTCTCCCGCTCTCCTCGCTCTCTGCTGCTAA
CCTCGCCCTCTCCTCTCTCATCTTTTTGTCTGTCTCTCTTCCACATTTTTGCCGGCCGGCAAAATAATAA
CCCACACACACTCACACTTGGCTGCAGTTTCGCGTGCGATATTCACACACATTCAAGCATACAAGCATAC
ATACATATGTATTTTTTTTTTATTTGTACACTTTTCTAATTGCATGCGTATCGATTGATAAGTTTACGCC
TGAAAATGTTAATTAAAATGTGAAAATGCAACTGAAAAACTGATGAAATGAAACAACAACAAGCGAACAA
TTTGCTACATGTGTATTGTCTAACAACCGTTACTGCAACGGTTGCTTCGGAAAAGGGTGAAGAGGAAGAG
GGCACGAGGTCGACTAGAGCGGCCGCCGACGCGAGGCTGGATGGCCTTCCCCATTATGATTCTTCTCGCT
TCCGGCGGCATCGGGATG
Features (pLannotate 1.2.2; 19 found; start..end, strand, type, name):
    482..610     -  CDS            YPB1_ECOLX (fragment): Protein predicted: Swiss-Prot protein existence level 4. From Escherichia coli.
    795..1383    -  rep_origin     ori: high-copy-number ColE1/pMB1/pBR322/pUC origin of replication
   1554..2414    -  CDS            AmpR: β-lactamase; bla; confers resistance to ampicillin, carbenicillin, and related antibiotics
   2415..2519    -  promoter       AmpR promoter: bla
   4001..4280    +  promoter       copia promoter: strong promoter from the Drosophila transposable element copia (Sinclair et al., 1986)
   4326..5351    +  CDS            HygR: aminoglycoside phosphotransferase from E. coli; aph(4)-Ia; confers resistance to hygromycin
   5369..5641    +  CDS            yokD (fragment): YOKD_BACSU - Experimental evidence at protein level: Swiss-Prot protein existence level 1. May contribute to antibiotic resistance. From Bacillus subtilis (strain 168).
   5638..5712    +  CDS            small t antigen (fragment): SV40 (simian virus 40) small t antigen
   5714..5779    +  intron         small t intron: SV40 (simian virus 40) small t antigen intron
   5909..5929    +  CDS            SV40 NLS: nuclear localization signal of SV40 (simian virus 40) large T antigen
   6248..6331    +  CDS            large T antigen (fragment): large T antigen from SV40 (simian virus 40)
   6354..6488    +  polyA_signal   SV40 poly(A) signal: SV40 polyadenylation signal
   6489..6915    +  promoter       MT promoter: Drosophila metallothionein promoter
   6941..6965    +  protein_bind   attB1: mutant version of attB; recombination site for the Gateway® BP reaction BP Clonase™
   6992..7018    +  CDS            Myc (fragment): Myc (human c-Myc proto-oncogene) epitope tag
   7025..7981    +  CDS            TurboID: mutant of the E. coli biotin ligase BioID engineered for improved catalytic efficiency (Branon et al., 2018)
   8004..8028    -  protein_bind   attB2: mutant version of attB; recombination site for the Gateway® BP reaction BP Clonase™
   8110..8205    +  CDS            ACT_DICVI: Experimental evidence at transcript level: Swiss-Prot protein existence level 2. Actins are highly conserved proteins that are involved in various types of cell motility and are ubiquitously expressed in all eukaryotic cells. From Dictyocaulus viviparus (Bovine lungworm).
   9267..240     +  CDS            TcR (fragment) (across the origin): tetracycline efflux protein; tet; confers resistance to tetracycline
