[The description below was written by a language model from this plasmid's Addgene catalogue record and pLannotate feature annotations shown in this document.]
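Description:
pMT-Myc-BirA*G3 is a 9.3 kb insect expression plasmid built on the pMK33-GW Gateway destination backbone, designed for copper-inducible expression of a promiscuous biotin ligase in Drosophila cultured cells. In bacteria it is maintained through a high-copy ColE1/pUC-type origin and selected with ampicillin via the bla gene and its native promoter. A short tetracycline-resistance fragment spanning the sequence origin appears to be a non-functional remnant of the pBR322-type ancestry.

The payload sits downstream of the Drosophila metallothionein (MT) promoter, which is silent until induced with copper. Between attB1 and attB2 sites, the scars of the Gateway recombination used to install the insert, lies an N-terminal Myc epitope tag fused to the BirA*G3 coding sequence. The annotation software matches this open reading frame to TurboID, the engineered E. coli biotin ligase with enhanced catalytic efficiency. The record does not spell out how BirA*G3 relates to published TurboID, so the match is best read as indicating a closely related evolved variant. A short actin-like match follows attB2 and may reflect actin-derived 3' sequence, although the record does not state its role.

A second, independent cassette drives the hygromycin phosphotransferase gene from the strong copia transposon promoter, followed by SV40 small t intron and polyadenylation sequences. This allows hygromycin selection of stably transfected cell lines. No targeting or secretion signal is annotated on the ligase. The construct is suited to proximity-labelling experiments in which biotinylated proteins are captured and identified, and the Myc tag allows detection of the enzyme itself. The associated work concerns mapping of Drosophila protein secretomes.
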