Addgene plasmid #240233: pMT-Myc-BirA*G3
Purpose: Expression of Myc-BirA*-G3 under control of copper-inducible promoter. Can be used to generate stable cell lines by Hygromycin selection.
Depositing lab: Justin Bosch & Norbert Perrimon. Depositing organization: Harvard Medical School. Publication: Multi-omic mapping of Drosophila protein secretomes reveals tissue-specific origins and inter-organ trafficking. Bosch JA, Beltran PMJ, Cavers C, LaGraff JT, Melanson R, Singh A, Chen W, Hu Y, Tattikota SG, Liu Y, Hashmi Y, Asara JM, Branon T, Ting AY, Carr SA, Perrimon N. bioRxiv [Preprint]. 2025 Jul 11:2025.07.09.659702. doi: 10.1101/2025.07.09.659702. PubMed 40672250.
Backbone
  Vector backbone: pMK33-GW
  Backbone manufacturer: Norbert Perrimon Lab
  Vector type: Insect Expression
  Selectable markers: Hygromycin
Growth in bacteria
  Bacterial resistance: Ampicillin, 100 μg/mL
  Growth temperature: 37°C
  Growth strain: DH5alpha
  Copy number: Unknown
Gene/Insert
  Gene/Insert name: Myc-BirA*G3
  Species: Synthetic
  Promoter: MT
  Cloning method: Gateway Cloning
Terms and licenses: Academic/Nonprofit Terms; Industry Terms: Not Available to Industry
Depositor comments: Please visit https://doi.org/10.1101/2025.07.09.659702 for bioRxiv preprint.
How to cite: pMT-Myc-BirA*G3 was a gift from Justin Bosch & Norbert Perrimon (Addgene plasmid # 240233 ; http://n2t.net/addgene:240233 ; RRID:Addgene_240233)
